Addgene plasmid #113959: pCEP4-HA-Flag-natT1R2 d835
Purpose: mammalian expression plasmid for FLAG-tagged human T1R2 with signal peptide of influenza hemagglutinin; expression-enhanced variant
Depositing lab: Erik Procko. Depositing organization: University of Illinois at Urbana-Champaign. Publication: Structural architecture of a dimeric class C GPCR based on co-trafficking of sweet taste receptor subunits. Park J, Selvam B, Sanematsu K, Shigemura N, Shukla D, Procko E. J Biol Chem. 2019 Feb 5. pii: RA118.006173. doi: 10.1074/jbc.RA118.006173. PubMed 30723160.
Backbone
  Vector backbone: pCEP4
  Backbone manufacturer: invitrogen
  Backbone size w/o insert (bp): 10393
  Vector type: Mammalian Expression
  Selectable markers: Hygromycin
Growth in bacteria
  Bacterial resistance: Ampicillin, 100 μg/mL
  Growth temperature: 37°C
  Growth strain: DH5alpha
  Copy number: High Copy
Gene/Insert
  Gene/Insert name: T1R2 (alt names: natT1R2; hT1R2)
  Species: H. sapiens (human)
  Insert size (bp): 2535
  Mutation: residues 22-834
  GenBank ID: NM_152232.2
  Entrez Gene: TAS1R2 (a.k.a. GPR71, T1R2, TR2)
  Promoter: cmv
  Tag / fusion protein: Signal/leader sequence from influenza hemagglutinin (HA) (N terminal on insert); FLAG (N terminal on insert)
  Cloning method: Restriction Enzyme; 5′ cloning site NheI (not destroyed); 3′ cloning site XhoI (not destroyed)
  Sequencing primers: 5′ CMV_fwd; 3′ EBV_rev
Terms and licenses: Academic/Nonprofit Terms; Industry Terms: Not Available to Industry
How to cite: pCEP4-HA-Flag-natT1R2 d835 was a gift from Erik Procko (Addgene plasmid # 113959 ; http://n2t.net/addgene:113959 ; RRID:Addgene_113959)
