[The description below was written by a language model from this plasmid's Addgene catalogue record and pLannotate feature annotations shown in this document.]
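Description:
pCEP4-HA-Flag-natT1R2 d835 is a mammalian expression plasmid built on the Invitrogen pCEP4 episomal backbone and carrying a modified human sweet taste receptor subunit T1R2 (TAS1R2). In bacteria it is maintained through a high-copy ColE1/pUC-type origin and selected with ampicillin via the β-lactamase gene. In mammalian cells, the Epstein-Barr virus oriP origin together with the EBNA1 coding sequence allows the plasmid to persist as a replicating extrachromosomal episome in permissive primate cells. A hygromycin resistance gene driven by the HSV thymidine kinase promoter and terminated by the TK polyadenylation signal provides selection. Several short annotated fragments (tetracycline resistance, rop, SV40 large T, herpesvirus glycoproteins, BRRF2) appear to be backbone remnants or flanking viral sequence rather than functional elements.

The expression cassette uses the CMV immediate-early enhancer and promoter, with the insert cloned between NheI and XhoI and followed by the SV40 polyadenylation signal. The open reading frame begins with the influenza hemagglutinin signal peptide, which replaces the native leader to direct the receptor into the secretory pathway. A FLAG epitope follows, and then T1R2 residues 22–834, so the protein is truncated at its C-terminus from position 835, as the "d835" name suggests. The automated annotation detects only a short FLAG-matching segment and labels the receptor by homology to a baboon orthologue, but the record specifies the human sequence. The extracellular N-terminal FLAG tag is suited to detecting the receptor, including at the cell surface. The record describes this variant as expression-enhanced, and the associated work examined co-trafficking of sweet taste receptor subunits to probe the architecture of this dimeric class C GPCR.
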