Features (pLannotate 1.2.2; 20 found; start..end, strand, type, name):
     20..154     -  polyA_signal   SV40 poly(A) signal: SV40 polyadenylation signal
    177..259     -  CDS            large T antigen (fragment): large T antigen from SV40 (simian virus 40)
    262..302     +  CDS            rop (fragment): Rop protein, which maintains plasmids at low copy number; rop
    904..2693    -  rep_origin     oriP: Epstein-Barr virus oriP replication origin (Yates et al., 2000)
   2698..2916    -  CDS            gL (fragment): GL_EBVB9 - Experimental evidence at protein level: Swiss-Prot protein existence level 1. The heterodimer glycoprotein H-glycoprotein L is required for the fusion of viral and plasma membranes leading to virus entry into the host cell. Acts as a functional inhibitor of gH and maintains gH in an inhibited form. Upon binding to host integrins, gL dissociates from gH leading to activation of the viral fusion glycoproteins gB and gH. Fusion of EBV with B-lymphocytes requires the additional receptor- binding protein gp42, which forms a complex with gH/gL. The heterodimer gH/gL targets also host EPHA
   2999..4924    -  CDS            EBNA1: Epstein-Barr nuclear antigen 1, also known as EBNA-1 crucial for latent viral infection, and for episomal amplification of vectors containing the oriP origin (Okita et al., 2013)
   4962..5306    -  CDS            BRRF2_EBVB9 (fragment): Protein inferred from homology: Swiss-Prot protein existence level 3. From Epstein-Barr virus (strain B95-8) (HHV-4) (Human herpesvirus 4).
   5309..5332    -  promoter       tet promoter (fragment): E. coli promoter for tetracycline efflux protein gene
   5445..5549    +  promoter       AmpR promoter: bla
   5550..6410    +  CDS            AmpR: β-lactamase; bla; confers resistance to ampicillin, carbenicillin, and related antibiotics
   6581..7169    +  rep_origin     ori: high-copy-number ColE1/pMB1/pBR322/pUC origin of replication
   7359..7703    -  CDS            TcR (fragment): tetracycline efflux protein; tet; confers resistance to tetracycline
   7786..7931    +  promoter       HSV TK promoter: herpes simplex virus thymidine kinase promoter
   7971..8996    +  CDS            HygR: aminoglycoside phosphotransferase from E. coli; aph(4)-Ia; confers resistance to hygromycin
   9061..9109    +  polyA_signal   HSV TK poly(A) signal: herpes simplex virus thymidine kinase polyadenylation signal (Cole and Stacy, 1985)
   9309..9533    +  CDS            gH (fragment): GH_HHV11 - Experimental evidence at protein level: Swiss-Prot protein existence level 1. The heterodimer glycoprotein H-glycoprotein L is required for the fusion of viral and plasma membranes leading to virus entry into the host cell. Following initial binding to host receptor, membrane fusion is mediated by the fusion machinery composed of gB and the heterodimer gH/gL. May also be involved in the fusion between the virion envelope and the outer nuclear membrane during virion morphogenesis. From Human herpesvirus 1 (strain 17) (HHV-1) (Human herpes simplex virus 1).
   9762..10141   +  enhancer       CMV enhancer: human cytomegalovirus immediate early enhancer
  10143..10342   +  promoter       CMV promoter: human cytomegalovirus (CMV) immediate early promoter
  10447..10464   +  CDS            3xFLAG (fragment): three tandem FLAG® epitope tags, followed by an enterokinase cleavage site
  10487..12925   +  CDS            TAS1R2: TS1R2_PAPHA - Experimental evidence at transcript level: Swiss-Prot protein existence level 2. Putative taste receptor. TAS1R2/TAS1R3 recognizes diverse natural and synthetic sweeteners (By similarity). From Papio hamadryas (Hamadryas baboon).
>Addgene plasmid #113959 | pCEP4-HA-Flag-natT1R2 d835 | depositor full sequence | sequence record 215288 | pCEP4-HA-Flag-natT1R2 d835 sequence 12928 bps
CTCGAGGCCGGCAAGGCCGGATCCAGACATGATAAGATACATTGATGAGTTTGGACAAACCACAACTAGA
ATGCAGTGAAAAAAATGCTTTATTTGTGAAATTTGTGATGCTATTGCTTTATTTGTAACCATTATAAGCT
GCAATAAACAAGTTAACAACAACAATTGCATTCATTTTATGTTTCAGGTTCAGGGGGAGGTGGGGAGGTT
TTTTAAAGCAAGTAAAACCTCTACAAATGTGGTATGGCTGATTATGATCCGGCTGCCTCGCGCGTTTCGG
TGATGACGGTGAAAACCTCTGACACATGCAGCTCCCGGAGACGGTCACAGCTTGTCTGTAAGCGGATGCC
GGGAGCAGACAAGCCCGTCAGGGCGCGTCAGCGGGTGTTGGCGGGTGTCGGGGCGCAGCCATGACCGGTC
GACTCTAGAGCCCCGCCGCCGGACGAACTAAACCTGACTACGGCATCTCTGCCCCTTCTTCGCTGGTACG
AGGAGCGCTTTTGTTTTGTATTCGGGGCAGTGCATGTAATCCCTTCAGTTGGTTGGTACAACTTGCCAAC
TGGGCCCTGTTCCACATGTGACACGGGGGGGGACCAAACACAAAGGGGTTCTCTGACTGTAGTTGACATC
CTTATAAATGGATGTGCACATTTGCCAACACTGAGTGGCTTTCATCCTGGAGCAGACTTTGCATGCTGTG
GACTGCAACACAACATTGCCTTTATGTGTAACTCTTGGCTGAAGCTCTTACACCAATGCTGGGGGACATG
TACCTCCCAGGGGCCCAGGAAGACTACGGGAGGCTACACCAACGTCAATCAGAGGGGCCTGTGTAGCTAC
CGATAAGCGGACCCTCAAGAGGGCATTAGCAATAGTGTTTATAAGGCCCCCTTGTTAACCCTAAACGGGT
AGCATATGCTTCCCGGGTAGTAGTATATACTATCCAGACTAACCCTAATTCAATAGCATATGTTACCCAA
CGGGAAGCATATGCTATCGAATTAGGGTTAGTAAAAGGGTCCTAAGGAACAGCGATATCTCCCACCCCAT
GAGCTGTCACGGTTTTATTTACATGGGGTCAGGATTCCACGAGGGTAGTGAACCATTTTAGTCACAAGGG
CAGTGGCTGAAGATCAAGGAGCGGGCAGTGAACTCTCCTGAATCTTCGCCTGCTTCTTCATTCTCCTTCG
TTTAGCTAATAGAATAACTGCTGAGTTGTGAACAGTAAGGTGTATGTGAGGTGCTCGAAAACAAGGTTTC
AGGTGACGCCCCCAGAATAAAATTTGGACGGGGGGTTCAGTGGTGGCATTGTGCTATGACACCAATATAA
CCCTCACAAACCCCTTGGGCAATAAATACTAGTGTAGGAATGAAACATTCTGAATATCTTTAACAATAGA
AATCCATGGGGTGGGGACAAGCCGTAAAGACTGGATGTCCATCTCACACGAATTTATGGCTATGGGCAAC
ACATAATCCTAGTGCAATATGATACTGGGGTTATTAAGATGTGTCCCAGGCAGGGACCAAGACAGGTGAA
CCATGTTGTTACACTCTATTTGTAACAAGGGGAAAGAGAGTGGACGCCGACAGCAGCGGACTCCACTGGT
TGTCTCTAACACCCCCGAAAATTAAACGGGGCTCCACGCCAATGGGGCCCATAAACAAAGACAAGTGGCC
ACTCTTTTTTTTGAAATTGTGGAGTGGGGGCACGCGTCAGCCCCCACACGCCGCCCTGCGGTTTTGGACT
GTAAAATAAGGGTGTAATAACTTGGCTGATTGTAACCCCGCTAACCACTGCGGTCAAACCACTTGCCCAC
AAAACCACTAATGGCACCCCGGGGAATACCTGCATAAGTAGGTGGGCGGGCCAAGATAGGGGCGCGATTG
CTGCGATCTGGAGGACAAATTACACACACTTGCGCCTGAGCGCCAAGCACAGGGTTGTTGGTCCTCATAT
TCACGAGGTCGCTGAGAGCACGGTGGGCTAATGTTGCCATGGGTAGCATATACTACCCAAATATCTGGAT
AGCATATGCTATCCTAATCTATATCTGGGTAGCATAGGCTATCCTAATCTATATCTGGGTAGCATATGCT
ATCCTAATCTATATCTGGGTAGTATATGCTATCCTAATTTATATCTGGGTAGCATAGGCTATCCTAATCT
ATATCTGGGTAGCATATGCTATCCTAATCTATATCTGGGTAGTATATGCTATCCTAATCTGTATCCGGGT
AGCATATGCTATCCTAATAGAGATTAGGGTAGTATATGCTATCCTAATTTATATCTGGGTAGCATATACT
ACCCAAATATCTGGATAGCATATGCTATCCTAATCTATATCTGGGTAGCATATGCTATCCTAATCTATAT
CTGGGTAGCATAGGCTATCCTAATCTATATCTGGGTAGCATATGCTATCCTAATCTATATCTGGGTAGTA
TATGCTATCCTAATTTATATCTGGGTAGCATAGGCTATCCTAATCTATATCTGGGTAGCATATGCTATCC
TAATCTATATCTGGGTAGTATATGCTATCCTAATCTGTATCCGGGTAGCATATGCTATCCTCATGCATAT
ACAGTCAGCATATGATACCCAGTAGTAGAGTGGGAGTGCTATCCTTTGCATATGCCGCCACCTCCCAAGG
GGGCGTGAATTTTCGCTGCTTGTCCTTTTCCTGCATGCTGGTTGCTCCCATTCTTAGGTGAATTTAAGGA
GGCCAGGCTAAAGCCGTCGCATGTCTGATTGCTCACCAGGTAAATGTCGCTAATGTTTTCCAACGCGAGA
AGGTGTTGAGCGCGGAGCTGAGTGACGTGACAACATGGGTATGCCCAATTGCCCCATGTTGGGAGGACGA
AAATGGTGACAAGACAGATGGCCAGAAATACACCAACAGCACGCATGATGTCTACTGGGGATTTATTCTT
TAGTGCGGGGGAATACACGGCTTTTAATACGATTGAGGGCGTCTCCTAACAAGTTACATCACTCCTGCCC
TTCCTCACCCTCATCTCCATCACCTCCTTCATCTCCGTCATCTCCGTCATCACCCTCCGCGGCAGCCCCT
TCCACCATAGGTGGAAACCAGGGAGGCAAATCTACTCCATCGTCAAAGCTGCACACAGTCACCCTGATAT
TGCAGGTAGGAGCGGGCTTTGTCATAACAAGGTCCTTAATCGCATCCTTCAAAACCTCAGCAAATATATG
AGTTTGTAAAAAGACCATGAAATAACAGACAATGGACTCCCTTAGCGGGCCAGGTTGTGGGCCGGGTCCA
GGGGCCATTCCAAAGGGGAGACGACTCAATGGTGTAAGACGACATTGTGGAATAGCAAGGGCAGTTCCTC
GCCTTAGGTTGTAAAGGGAGGTCTTACTACCTCCATATACGAACACACCGGCGACCCAAGTTCCTTCGTC
GGTAGTCCTTTCTACGTGACTCCTAGCCAGGAGAGCTCTTAAACCTTCTGCAATGTTCTCAAATTTCGGG
TTGGAACCTCCTTGACCACGATGCTTTCCAAACCACCCTCCTTTTTTGCGCCTGCCTCCATCACCCTGAC
CCCGGGGTCCAGTGCTTGGGCCTTCTCCTGGGTCATCTGCGGGGCCCTGCTCTATCGCTCCCGGGGGCAC
GTCAGGCTCACCATCTGGGCCACCTTCTTGGTGGTATTCAAAATAATCGGCTTCCCCTACAGGGTGGAAA
AATGGCCTTCTACCTGGAGGGGGCCTGCGCGGTGGAGACCCGGATGATGATGACTGACTACTGGGACTCC
TGGGCCTCTTTTCTCCACGTCCACGACCTCTCCCCCTGGCTCTTTCACGACTTCCCCCCCTGGCTCTTTC
ACGTCCTCTACCCCGGCGGCCTCCACTACCTCCTCGACCCCGGCCTCCACTACCTCCTCGACCCCGGCCT
CCACTGCCTCCTCGACCCCGGCCTCCACCTCCTGCTCCTGCCCCTCCTGCTCCTGCCCCTCCTCCTGCTC
CTGCCCCTCCTGCCCCTCCTGCTCCTGCCCCTCCTGCCCCTCCTGCTCCTGCCCCTCCTGCCCCTCCTGC
TCCTGCCCCTCCTGCCCCTCCTCCTGCTCCTGCCCCTCCTGCCCCTCCTCCTGCTCCTGCCCCTCCTGCC
CCTCCTGCTCCTGCCCCTCCTGCCCCTCCTGCTCCTGCCCCTCCTGCCCCTCCTGCTCCTGCCCCTCCTG
CTCCTGCCCCTCCTGCTCCTGCCCCTCCTGCTCCTGCCCCTCCTGCCCCTCCTGCCCCTCCTCCTGCTCC
TGCCCCTCCTGCTCCTGCCCCTCCTGCCCCTCCTGCCCCTCCTGCTCCTGCCCCTCCTCCTGCTCCTGCC
CCTCCTGCCCCTCCTGCCCCTCCTCCTGCTCCTGCCCCTCCTGCCCCTCCTCCTGCTCCTGCCCCTCCTC
CTGCTCCTGCCCCTCCTGCCCCTCCTGCCCCTCCTCCTGCTCCTGCCCCTCCTGCCCCTCCTCCTGCTCC
TGCCCCTCCTCCTGCTCCTGCCCCTCCTGCCCCTCCTGCCCCTCCTCCTGCTCCTGCCCCTCCTCCTGCT
CCTGCCCCTCCTGCCCCTCCTGCCCCTCCTGCCCCTCCTCCTGCTCCTGCCCCTCCTCCTGCTCCTGCCC
CTCCTGCTCCTGCCCCTCCCGCTCCTGCTCCTGCTCCTGTTCCACCGTGGGTCCCTTTGCAGCCAATGCA
ACTTGGACGTTTTTGGGGTCTCCGGACACCATCTCTATGTCTTGGCCCTGATCCTGAGCCGCCCGGGGCT
CCTGGTCTTCCGCCTCCTCGTCCTCGTCCTCTTCCCCGTCCTCGTCCATGGTTATCACCCCCTCTTCTTT
GAGGTCCACTGCCGCCGGAGCCTTCTGGTCCAGATGTGTCTCCCTTCTCTCCTAGGCCATTTCCAGGTCC
TGTACCTGGCCCCTCGTCAGACATGATTCACACTAAAAGAGATCAATAGACATCTTTATTAGACGACGCT
CAGTGAATACAGGGAGTGCAGACTCCTGCCCCCTCCAACAGCCCCCCCACCCTCATCCCCTTCATGGTCG
CTGTCAGACAGATCCAGGTCTGAAAATTCCCCATCCTCCGAACCATCCTCGTCCTCATCACCAATTACTC
GCAGCCCGGAAAACTCCCGCTGAACATCCTCAAGATTTGCGTCCTGAGCCTCAAGCCAGGCCTCAAATTC
CTCGTCCCCCTTTTTGCTGGACGGTAGGGATGGGGATTCTCGGGACCCCTCCTCTTCCTCTTCAAGGTCA
CCAGACAGAGATGCTACTGGGGCAACGGAAGAAAAGCTGGGTGCGGCCTGTGAGGATCAGCTTATCGATG
ATAAGCTGTCAAACATGAGAATTCTTGAAGACGAAAGGGCCTCGTGATACGCCTATTTTTATAGGTTAAT
GTCATGATAATAATGGTTTCTTAGACGTCAGGTGGCACTTTTCGGGGAAATGTGCGCGGAACCCCTATTT
GTTTATTTTTCTAAATACATTCAAATATGTATCCGCTCATGAGACAATAACCCTGATAAATGCTTCAATA
ATATTGAAAAAGGAAGAGTATGAGTATTCAACATTTCCGTGTCGCCCTTATTCCCTTTTTTGCGGCATTT
TGCCTTCCTGTTTTTGCTCACCCAGAAACGCTGGTGAAAGTAAAAGATGCTGAAGATCAGTTGGGTGCAC
GAGTGGGTTACATCGAACTGGATCTCAACAGCGGTAAGATCCTTGAGAGTTTTCGCCCCGAAGAACGTTT
TCCAATGATGAGCACTTTTAAAGTTCTGCTATGTGGCGCGGTATTATCCCGTGTTGACGCCGGGCAAGAG
CAACTCGGTCGCCGCATACACTATTCTCAGAATGACTTGGTTGAGTACTCACCAGTCACAGAAAAGCATC
TTACGGATGGCATGACAGTAAGAGAATTATGCAGTGCTGCCATAACCATGAGTGATAACACTGCGGCCAA
CTTACTTCTGACAACGATCGGAGGACCGAAGGAGCTAACCGCTTTTTTGCACAACATGGGGGATCATGTA
ACTCGCCTTGATCGTTGGGAACCGGAGCTGAATGAAGCCATACCAAACGACGAGCGTGACACCACGATGC
CTGCAGCAATGGCAACAACGTTGCGCAAACTATTAACTGGCGAACTACTTACTCTAGCTTCCCGGCAACA
ATTAATAGACTGGATGGAGGCGGATAAAGTTGCAGGACCACTTCTGCGCTCGGCCCTTCCGGCTGGCTGG
TTTATTGCTGATAAATCTGGAGCCGGTGAGCGTGGGTCTCGCGGTATCATTGCAGCACTGGGGCCAGATG
GTAAGCCCTCCCGTATCGTAGTTATCTACACGACGGGGAGTCAGGCAACTATGGATGAACGAAATAGACA
GATCGCTGAGATAGGTGCCTCACTGATTAAGCATTGGTAACTGTCAGACCAAGTTTACTCATATATACTT
TAGATTGATTTAAAACTTCATTTTTAATTTAAAAGGATCTAGGTGAAGATCCTTTTTGATAATCTCATGA
CCAAAATCCCTTAACGTGAGTTTTCGTTCCACTGAGCGTCAGACCCCGTAGAAAAGATCAAAGGATCTTC
TTGAGATCCTTTTTTTCTGCGCGTAATCTGCTGCTTGCAAACAAAAAAACCACCGCTACCAGCGGTGGTT
TGTTTGCCGGATCAAGAGCTACCAACTCTTTTTCCGAAGGTAACTGGCTTCAGCAGAGCGCAGATACCAA
ATACTGTCCTTCTAGTGTAGCCGTAGTTAGGCCACCACTTCAAGAACTCTGTAGCACCGCCTACATACCT
CGCTCTGCTAATCCTGTTACCAGTGGCTGCTGCCAGTGGCGATAAGTCGTGTCTTACCGGGTTGGACTCA
AGACGATAGTTACCGGATAAGGCGCAGCGGTCGGGCTGAACGGGGGGTTCGTGCACACAGCCCAGCTTGG
AGCGAACGACCTACACCGAACTGAGATACCTACAGCGTGAGCTATGAGAAAGCGCCACGCTTCCCGAAGG
GAGAAAGGCGGACAGGTATCCGGTAAGCGGCAGGGTCGGAACAGGAGAGCGCACGAGGGAGCTTCCAGGG
GGAAACGCCTGGTATCTTTATAGTCCTGTCGGGTTTCGCCACCTCTGACTTGAGCGTCGATTTTTGTGAT
GCTCGTCAGGGGGGCGGAGCCTATGGAAAAACGCCAGCAACGCGGCCTTTTTACGGTTCCTGGCCTTTTG
CTGCGCCGCGTGCGGCTGCTGGAGATGGCGGACGCGATGGATATGTTCTGCCAAGGGTTGGTTTGCGCAT
TCACAGTTCTCCGCAAGAATTGATTGGCTCCAATTCTTGGAGTGGTGAATCCGTTAGCGAGGTGCCGCCG
GCTTCCATTCAGGTCGAGGTGGCCCGGCTCCATGCACCGCGACGCAACGCGGGGAGGCAGACAAGGTATA
GGGCGGCGCCTACAATCCATGCCAACCCGTTCCATGTGCTCGCCGAGGCGGCATAAATCGCCGTGACGAT
CAGCGGTCCAGTGATCGAAGTTAGGCTGGTAAGAGCCGCGAGCGATCCTTGAAGCTGTCCCTGATGGTCG
TCATCTACCTGCCTGGACAGCATGGCCTGCAACGCGGGCATCCCGATGCCGCCGGAAGCGAGAAGAATCA
TAATGGGGAAGGCCATCCAGCCTCGCGTCGCGAACGCCAGCAAGACGTAGCCCAGCGCGTCGGCCGCCAT
GCCCTGCTTCATCCCCGTGGCCCGTTGCTCGCGTTTGCTGGCGGTGTCCCCGGAAGAAATATATTTGCAT
GTCTTTAGTTCTATGATGACACAAACCCCGCCCAGCGTCTTGTCATTGGCGAATTCGAACACGCAGATGC
AGTCGGGGCGGCGCGGTCCCAGGTCCACTTCGCATATTAAGGTGACGCGTGTGGCCTCGAACACCGAGCG
ACCCTGCAGCGACCCGCTTAACAGCGTCAACAGCGTGCCGCAGATCCCGGGCAATGAGATATGAAAAAGC
CTGAACTCACCGCGACGTCTGTCGAGAAGTTTCTGATCGAAAAGTTCGACAGCGTCTCCGACCTGATGCA
GCTCTCGGAGGGCGAAGAATCTCGTGCTTTCAGCTTCGATGTAGGAGGGCGTGGATATGTCCTGCGGGTA
AATAGCTGCGCCGATGGTTTCTACAAAGATCGTTATGTTTATCGGCACTTTGCATCGGCCGCGCTCCCGA
TTCCGGAAGTGCTTGACATTGGGGAATTCAGCGAGAGCCTGACCTATTGCATCTCCCGCCGTGCACAGGG
TGTCACGTTGCAAGACCTGCCTGAAACCGAACTGCCCGCTGTTCTGCAGCCGGTCGCGGAGGCCATGGAT
GCGATCGCTGCGGCCGATCTTAGCCAGACGAGCGGGTTCGGCCCATTCGGACCGCAAGGAATCGGTCAAT
ACACTACATGGCGTGATTTCATATGCGCGATTGCTGATCCCCATGTGTATCACTGGCAAACTGTGATGGA
CGACACCGTCAGTGCGTCCGTCGCGCAGGCTCTCGATGAGCTGATGCTTTGGGCCGAGGACTGCCCCGAA
GTCCGGCACCTCGTGCACGCGGATTTCGGCTCCAACAATGTCCTGACGGACAATGGCCGCATAACAGCGG
TCATTGACTGGAGCGAGGCGATGTTCGGGGATTCCCAATACGAGGTCGCCAACATCTTCTTCTGGAGGCC
GTGGTTGGCTTGTATGGAGCAGCAGACGCGCTACTTCGAGCGGAGGCATCCGGAGCTTGCAGGATCGCCG
CGGCTCCGGGCGTATATGCTCCGCATTGGTCTTGACCAACTCTATCAGAGCTTGGTTGACGGCAATTTCG
ATGATGCAGCTTGGGCGCAGGGTCGATGCGACGCAATCGTCCGATCCGGAGCCGGGACTGTCGGGCGTAC
ACAAATCGCCCGCAGAAGCGCGGCCGTCTGGACCGATGGCTGTGTAGAAGTACTCGCCGATAGTGGAAAC
CGACGCCCCAGCACTCGTCCGAGGGCAAAGGAATAGGGGAGATGGGGGAGGCTAACTGAAACACGGAAGG
AGACAATACCGGAAGGAACCCGCGCTATGACGGCAATAAAAAGACAGAATAAAACGCACGGGTGTTGGGT
CGTTTGTTCATAAACGCGGGGTTCGGTCCCAGGGCTGGCACTCTGTCGATACCCCACCGAGACCCCATTG
GGGCCAATACGCCCGCGTTTCTTCCTTTTCCCCACCCCACCCCCCAAGTTCGGGTGAAGGCCCAGGGCTC
GCAGCCAACGTCGGGGCGGCAGGCCCTGCCATAGCCACTGGCCCCGTGGGTTAGGGACGGGGTCCCCCAT
GGGGAATGGTTTATGGTTCGTGGGGGTTATTATTTTGGGCGTTGCGTGGGGTCTGGTCCACGACTGGACT
GAGCAGACAGACCCATGGTTTTTGGATGGCCTGGGCATGGACCGCATGTACTGGCGCGACACGAACACCG
GGCGTCTGTGGCTGCCAAACACCCCCGACCCCCAAAAACCACCGCGCGGATTTCTGGCGTGCCAAGCTAG
TCGACCAATTCTCATGTTTGACAGCTTATCATCGCAGATCCGGGCAACGTTGTTGCATTGCTGCAGGCGC
AGAACTGGTAGGTATGGAAGATCTATACATTGAATCAATATTGGCAATTAGCCATATTAGTCATTGGTTA
TATAGCATAAATCAATATTGGCTATTGGCCATTGCATACGTTGTATCTATATCATAATATGTACATTTAT
ATTGGCTCATGTCCAATATGACCGCCATGTTGACATTGATTATTGACTAGTTATTAATAGTAATCAATTA
CGGGGTCATTAGTTCATAGCCCATATATGGAGTTCCGCGTTACATAACTTACGGTAAATGGCCCGCCTGG
CTGACCGCCCAACGACCCCCGCCCATTGACGTCAATAATGACGTATGTTCCCATAGTAACGCCAATAGGG
ACTTTCCATTGACGTCAATGGGTGGAGTATTTACGGTAAACTGCCCACTTGGCAGTACATCAAGTGTATC
ATATGCCAAGTCCGCCCCCTATTGACGTCAATGACGGTAAATGGCCCGCCTGGCATTATGCCCAGTACAT
GACCTTACGGGACTTTCCTACTTGGCAGTACATCTACGTATTAGTCATCGCTATTACCATGGTGATGCGG
TTTTGGCAGTACACCAATGGGCGTGGATAGCGGTTTGACTCACGGGGATTTCCAAGTCTCCACCCCATTG
ACGTCAATGGGAGTTTGTTTTGGCACCAAAATCAACGGGACTTTCCAAAATGTCGTAATAACCCCGCCCC
GTTGACGCAAATGGGCGGTAGGCGTGTACGGTGGGAGGTCTATATAAGCAGAGCTCGTTTAGTGAACCGT
CAGATCTCTAGAAGCTGGGTACCAGCTGCTAGCGCCACCATGAAGACCATCATCGCCCTGAGCTACATCT
TCTGCCTGGTGTTCGCCGACTACAAGGATGACGACGACGGCAGCCCCGGAGGAGCTGCTGAGAACTCGGA
CTTCTACCTGCCTGGGGATTACCTCCTGGGTGGCCTCTTCTCCCTCCATGCCAACATGAAGGGCATTGTT
CACCTTAACTTCCTGCAGGTGCCCATGTGCAAGGAGTATGAAGTGAAGGTGATAGGCTACAACCTCATGC
AGGCCATGCGCTTTGCGGTGGAGGAGATCAACAATGACAGCAGCCTGCTGCCTGGTGTGCTGCTGGGCTA
TGAGATCGTGGATGTGTGCTACATCTCCAACAATGTCCAGCCGGTGCTCTACTTCCTGGCACACGAGGAC
AACCTCCTTCCCATCCAAGAGGACTACAGTAACTACATTTCCCGTGTGGTGGCTGTCATTGGCCCTGACA
ACTCCGAGTCTGTCATGACTGTGGCCAACTTCCTCTCCCTATTTCTCCTTCCACAGATCACCTACAGCGC
CATCAGCGATGAGCTGCGAGACAAGGTGCGCTTCCCGGCTTTGCTGCGTACCACACCCAGCGCCGACCAC
CACATCGAGGCCATGGTGCAGCTTATGCTGCACTTCCGCTGGAACTGGATCATTGTGCTGGTGAGCAGCG
ACACCTATGGCCGCGACAATGGCCAGCTGCTTGGCGAGCGCGTGGCCCGGCGCGACATCTGCATCGCCTT
CCAGGAGACGCTGCCCACACTGCAGCCCAACCAGAACATGACGTCAGAGGAGCGCCAGCGCCTGGTGACC
ATTGTGGACAAGCTGCAGCAGAGCACAGCGCGCGTCGTGGTCGTGTTCTCGCCCGACCTGACCCTGTACC
ACTTCTTCAATGAGGTGCTGCGCCAGAACTTCACTGGCGCCGTGTGGATCGCCTCCGAGTCCTGGGCCAT
CGACCCGGTCCTGCACAACCTCACGGAGCTGCGCCACTTGGGCACCTTCCTGGGCATCACCATCCAGAGC
GTGCCCATCCCGGGCTTCAGTGAGTTCCGCGAGTGGGGCCCACAGGCTGGGCCGCCACCCCTCAGCAGGA
CCAGCCAGAGCTATACCTGCAACCAGGAGTGCGACAACTGCCTGAACGCCACCTTGTCCTTCAACACCAT
TCTCAGGCTCTCTGGGGAGCGTGTCGTCTACAGCGTGTACTCTGCGGTCTATGCTGTGGCCCATGCCCTG
CACAGCCTCCTCGGCTGTGACAAAAGCACCTGCACCAAGAGGGTGGTCTACCCCTGGCAGCTGCTTGAGG
AGATCTGGAAGGTCAACTTCACTCTCCTGGACCACCAAATCTTCTTCGACCCGCAAGGGGACGTGGCTCT
GCACTTGGAGATTGTCCAGTGGCAATGGGACCGGAGCCAGAATCCCTTCCAGAGCGTCGCCTCCTACTAC
CCCCTGCAGCGACAGCTGAAGAACATCCAAGACATCTCCTGGCACACCATCAACAACACGATCCCTATGT
CCATGTGTTCCAAGAGGTGCCAGTCAGGGCAAAAGAAGAAGCCTGTGGGCATCCACGTCTGCTGCTTCGA
GTGCATCGACTGCCTTCCCGGCACCTTCCTCAACCACACTGAAGATGAATATGAATGCCAGGCCTGCCCG
AATAACGAGTGGTCCTACCAGAGTGAGACCTCCTGCTTCAAGCGGCAGCTGGTCTTCCTGGAATGGCATG
AGGCACCCACCATCGCTGTGGCCCTGCTGGCCGCCCTGGGCTTCCTCAGCACCCTGGCCATCCTGGTGAT
ATTCTGGAGGCACTTCCAGACACCCATAGTTCGCTCGGCTGGGGGCCCCATGTGCTTCCTGATGCTGACA
CTGCTGCTGGTGGCATACATGGTGGTCCCGGTGTACGTGGGGCCGCCCAAGGTCTCCACCTGCCTCTGCC
GCCAGGCCCTCTTTCCCCTCTGCTTCACAATCTGCATCTCCTGTATCGCCGTGCGTTCTTTCCAGATCGT
CTGCGCCTTCAAGATGGCCAGCCGCTTCCCACGCGCCTACAGCTACTGGGTCCGCTACCAGGGGCCCTAC
GTCTCTATGGCATTTATCACGGTACTCAAAATGGTCATTGTGGTAATTGGCATGCTGGCCACGGGCCTCA
GTCCCACCACCCGTACTGACCCCGATGACCCCAAGATCACAATTGTCTCCTGTAACCCCAACTACCGCAA
CAGCCTGCTGTTCAACACCAGCCTGGACCTGCTGCTCTCAGTGGTGGGTTTCAGCTTCGCCTACATGGGC
AAAGAGCTGCCCACCAACTACAACGAGGCCAAGTTCATCACCCTCAGCATGACCTTCTATTTCACCTCAT
CCGTCTCCCTCTGCACCTTCATGTCTGCCTACAGCGGGGTGCTGGTCACCATCGTGGACCTCTTGGTCAC
TGTGCTCAACCTCCTGGCCATCAGCCTGGGCTACTTCGGCCCCAAGTGCTACATGATCCTCTTCTACCCG
GAGCGCAACACGCCCGCCTACTTCAACAGCATGATCCAGGGCTACTAG
