>Addgene plasmid #113959 | pCEP4-HA-Flag-natT1R2 d835 | addgene partial sequence | sequence record 224088 | Addgene Partial NGS Result
GCCCTGCTTCATCCCCGTGGCCCGTTGCTCGCGTTTGCTGGCGGTGTCCCCGGAAGAAATATATTTGCAT
GTCTTTAGTTCTATGATGACACAAACCCCGCCCAGCGTCTTGTCATTGGCGAATTCGAACACGCAGATGC
AGTCGGGGCGGCGCGGTCCGAGGTCCACTTCGCATATTAAGGTGACGCGTGTGGCCTCGAACACCGAGCG
ACCCTGCAGCGACCCGCTTAACAGCGTCAACAGCGTGCCGCAGATCCCGGGGGGCAATGAGATATGAAAA
AGCCTGAACTCACCGCGACGTCTGTCGAGAAGTTTCTGATCGAAAAGTTCGACAGCGTCTCCGACCTGAT
GCAGCTCTCGGAGGGCGAAGAATCTCGTGCTTTCAGCTTCGATGTAGGAGGGCGTGGATATGTCCTGCGG
GTAAATAGCTGCGCCGATGGTTTCTACAAAGATCGTTATGTTTATCGGCACTTTGCATCGGCCGCGCTCC
CGATTCCGGAAGTGCTTGACATTGGGGAATTCAGCGAGAGCCTGACCTATTGCATCTCCCGCCGTGCACA
GGGTGTCACGTTGCAAGACCTGCCTGAAACCGAACTGCCCGCTGTTCTGCAGCCGGTCGCGGAGGCCATG
GATGCGATCGCTGCGGCCGATCTTAGCCAGACGAGCGGGTTCGGCCCATTCGGACCGCAAGGAATCGGTC
AATACACTACATGGCGTGATTTCATATGCGCGATTGCTGATCCCCATGTGTATCACTGGCAAACTGTGAT
GGACGACACCGTCAGTGCGTCCGTCGCGCAGGCTCTCGATGAGCTGATGCTTTGGGCCGAGGACTGCCCC
GAAGTCCGGCACCTCGTGCACGCGGATTTCGGCTCCAACAATGTCCTGACGGACAATGGCCGCATAACAG
CGGTCATTGACTGGAGCGAGGCGATGTTCGGGGATTCCCAATACGAGGTCGCCAACATCTTCTTCTGGAG
GCCGTGGTTGGCTTGTATGGAGCAGCAGACGCGCTACTTCGAGCGGAGGCATCCGGAGCTTGCAGGATCG
CCGCGGCTCCGGGCGTATATGCTCCGCATTGGTCTTGACCAACTCTATCAGAGCTTGGTTGACGGCAATT
TCGATGATGCAGCTTGGGCGCAGGGTCGATGCGACGCAATCGTCCGATCCGGAGCCGGGACTGTCGGGCG
TACACAAATCGCCCGCAGAAGCGCGGCCGTCTGGACCGATGGCTGTGTAGAAGTACTCGCCGATAGTGGA
AACCGACGCCCCAGCACTCGTCCGGATCGGGAGATGGGGGAGGCTAACTGAAACACGGAAGGAGACAATA
CCGGAAGGAACCCGCGCTATGACGGCAATAAAAAGACAGAATAAAACGCACGGGTGTTGGGTCGTTTGTT
CATAAACGCGGGGTTCGGTCCCAGGGCTGGCACTCTGTCGATACCCCACCGAGACCCCATTGGGGCCAAT
ACGCCCGCGTTTCTTCCTTTTCCCCACCCCACCCCCCAAGTTCGGGTGAAGGCCCAGGGCTCGCAGCCAA
CGTCGGGGCGGCAGGCCCTGCCATAGCCACTGGCCCCGTGGGTTAGGGACGGGGTCCCCCATGGGGAATG
GTTTATGGTTCGTGGGGGTTATTATTTTGGGCGTTGCGTGGGGTCAGGTCCACGACTGGACTGAGCAGAC
AGACCCATGGTTTTTGGATGGCCTGGGCATGGACCGCATGTACTGGCGCGACACGAACACCGGGCGTCTG
TGGCTGCCAAACACCCCCGACCCCCAAAAACCACCGCGCGGATTTCTGGCGTGCCAAGCTAGTCGACCAA
TTCTCATGTTTGACAGCTTATCATCGCAGATCCGGGCAACGTTGTTGCCATTGCTGCAGGCGCAGAACTG
GTAGGTATGGAAGATCTATACATTGAATCAATATTGGCAATTAGCCATATTAGTCATTGGTTATATAGCA
TAAATCAATATTGGCTATTGGCCATTGCATACGTTGTATCTATATCATAATATGTACATTTATATTGGCT
CATGTCCAATATGACCGCCATGTTGACATTGATTATTGACTAGTTATTAATAGTAATCAATTACGGGGTC
ATTAGTTCATAGCCCATATATGGAGTTCCGCGTTACATAACTTACGGTAAATGGCCCGCCTGGCTGACCG
CCCAACGACCCCCGCCCATTGACGTCAATAATGACGTATGTTCCCATAGTAACGCCAATAGGGACTTTCC
ATTGACGTCAATGGGTGGAGTATTTACGGTAAACTGCCCACTTGGCAGTACATCAAGTGTATCATATGCC
AAGTCCGCCCCCTATTGACGTCAATGACGGTAAATGGCCCGCCTGGCATTATGCCCAGTACATGACCTTA
CGGGACTTTCCTACTTGGCAGTACATCTACGTATTAGTCATCGCTATTACCATGGTGATGCGGTTTTGGC
AGTACACCAATGGGCGTGGATAGCGGTTTGACTCACGGGGATTTCCAAGTCTCCACCCCATTGACGTCAA
TGGGAGTTTGTTTTGGCACCAAAATCAACGGGACTTTCCAAAATGTCGTAATAACCCCGCCCCGTTGACG
CAAATGGGCGGTAGGCGTGTACGGTGGGAGGTCTATATAAGCAGAGCTCGTTTAGTGAACCGTCAGATCT
CTAGAAGCTGGGTACCAGCTGCTAGCGCCACCATGAAGACCATCATCGCCCTGAGCTACATCTTCTGCCT
GGTGTTCGCCGACTACAAGGATGACGACGACGGCAGCCCCGGAGGAGCTGCTGAGAACTCGGACTTCTAC
CTGCCTGGGGATTACCTCCTGGGTGGCCTCTTCTCCCTCCATGCCAACATGAAGGGCATTGTTCACCTTA
ACTTCCTGCAGGTGCCCATGTGCAAGGAGTATGAAGTGAAGGTGATAGGCTACAACCTCATGCAGGCCAT
GCGCTTTGCGGTGGAGGAGATCAACAATGACAGCAGCCTGCTGCCTGGTGTGCTGCTGGGCTATGAGATC
GTGGATGTGTGCTACATCTCCAACAATGTCCAGCCGGTGCTCTACTTCCTGGCACACGAGGACAACCTCC
TTCCCATCCAAGAGGACTACAGTAACTACATTTCCCGTGTGGTGGCTGTCATTGGCCCTGACAACTCCGA
GTCTGTCATGACTGTGGCCAACTTCCTCTCCCTATTTCTCCTTCCACAGATCACCTACAGCGCCATCAGC
GATGAGCTGCGAGACAAGGTGCGCTTCCCGGCTTTGCTGCGTACCACACCCAGCGCCGACCACCACATCG
AGGCCATGGTGCAGCTTATGCTGCACTTCCGCTGGAACTGGATCATTGTGCTGGTGAGCAGCGACACCTA
TGGCCGCGACAATGGCCAGCTGCTTGGCGAGCGCGTGGCCCGGCGCGACATCTGCATCGCCTTCCAGGAG
ACGCTGCCCACACTGCAGCCCAACCAGAACATGACGTCAGAGGAGCGCCAGCGCCTGGTGACCATTGTGG
ACAAGCTGCAGCAGAGCACAGCGCGCGTCGTGGTCGTGTTCTCGCCCGACCTGACCCTGTACCACTTCTT
CAATGAGGTGCTGCGCCAGAACTTCACTGGCGCCGTGTGGATCGCCTCCGAGTCCTGGGCCATCGACCCG
GTCCTGCACAACCTCACGGAGCTGCGCCACTTGGGCACCTTCCTGGGCATCACCATCCAGAGCGTGCCCA
TCCCGGGCTTCAGTGAGTTCCGCGAGTGGGGCCCACAGGCTGGGCCGCCACCCCTCAGCAGGACCAGCCA
GAGCTATACCTGCAACCAGGAGTGCGACAACTGCCTGAACGCCACCTTGTCCTTCAACACCATTCTCAGG
CTCTCTGGGGAGCGTGTCGTCTACAGCGTGTACTCTGCGGTCTATGCTGTGGCCCATGCCCTGCACAGCC
TCCTCGGCTGTGACAAAAGCACCTGCACCAAGAGGGTGGTCTACCCCTGGCAGCTGCTTGAGGAGATCTG
GAAGGTCAACTTCACTCTCCTGGACCACCAAATCTTCTTCGACCCGCAAGGGGACGTGGCTCTGCACTTG
GAGATTGTCCAGTGGCAATGGGACCGGAGCCAGAATCCCTTCCAGAGCGTCGCCTCCTACTACCCCCTGC
AGCGACAGCTGAAGAACATCCAAGACATCTCCTGGCACACCATCAACAACACGATCCCTATGTCCATGTG
TTCCAAGAGGTGCCAGTCAGGGCAAAAGAAGAAGCCTGTGGGCATCCACGTCTGCTGCTTCGAGTGCATC
GACTGCCTTCCCGGCACCTTCCTCAACCACACTGAAGATGAATATGAATGCCAGGCCTGCCCGAATAACG
AGTGGTCCTACCAGAGTGAGACCTCCTGCTTCAAGCGGCAGCTGGTCTTCCTGGAATGGCATGAGGCACC
CACCATCGCTGTGGCCCTGCTGGCCGCCCTGGGCTTCCTCAGCACCCTGGCCATCCTGGTGATATTCTGG
AGGCACTTCCAGACACCCATAGTTCGCTCGGCTGGGGGCCCCATGTGCTTCCTGATGCTGACACTGCTGC
TGGTGGCATACATGGTGGTCCCGGTGTACGTGGGGCCGCCCAAGGTCTCCACCTGCCTCTGCCGCCAGGC
CCTCTTTCCCCTCTGCTTCACAATCTGCATCTCCTGTATCGCCGTGCGTTCTTTCCAGATCGTCTGCGCC
TTCAAGATGGCCAGCCGCTTCCCACGCGCCTACAGCTACTGGGTCCGCTACCAGGGGCCCTACGTCTCTA
TGGCATTTATCACGGTACTCAAAATGGTCATTGTGGTAATTGGCATGCTGGCCACGGGCCTCAGTCCCAC
CACCCGTACTGACCCCGATGACCCCAAGATCACAATTGTCTCCTGTAACCCCAACTACCGCAACAGCCTG
CTGTTCAACACCAGCCTGGACCTGCTGCTCTCAGTGGTGGGTTTCAGCTTCGCCTACATGGGCAAAGAGC
TGCCCACCAACTACAACGAGGCCAAGTTCATCACCCTCAGCATGACCTTCTATTTCACCTCATCCGTCTC
CCTCTGCACCTTCATGTCTGCCTACAGCGGGGTGCTGGTCACCATCGTGGACCTCTTGGTCACTGTGCTC
AACCTCCTGGCCATCAGCCTGGGCTACTTCGGCCCCAAGTGCTACATGATCCTCTTCTACCCGGAGCGCA
ACACGCCCGCCTACTTCAACAGCATGATCCAGGGCTACTAGCTCGAGGCCGGCAAGGCCGGATCCAGACA
TGATAAGATACATTGATGAGTTTGGACAAACCACAACTAGAATGCAGTGAAAAAAATGCTTTATTTGTGA
AATTTGTGATGCTATTGCTTTATTTGTAACCATTATAAGCTGCAATAAACAAGTTAACAACAACAATTGC
ATTCATTTTATGTTTCAGGTTCAGGGGGAGGTGTGGGAGGTTTTTTAAAGCAAGTAAAACCTCTACAAAT
GTGGTATGGCTGATTATGATCCGGCTGCCTCGCGCGTTTCGGTGATGACGGTGAAAACCTCTGACACATG
CAGCTCCCGGAGACGGTCACAGCTTGTCTGTAAGCGGATGCCGGGAGCAGACAAGCCCGTCAGGGCGCGT
CAGCGGGTGTTGGCGGGTGTCGGGGCGCAGCCATGA
